Addgene plasmid #228425: pCCG_nit9_K264-P282
Purpose: Expression of NIT-9 wit a 20 aa truncation in N. crassa at the his-3 locus
Depositing lab: Robert Haensch. Depositing organization: Technische Universitaet Braunschweig.
Backbone
  Vector backbone: PMF272
  Vector type: Protein expression in N. crassa
Growth in bacteria
  Bacterial resistance: Ampicillin, 100 μg/mL
  Growth temperature: 37°C
  Growth strain: DH5alpha
  Copy number: High Copy
Gene/Insert
  Gene/Insert name: NIT-9
  Species: Neurospora crassa
  Mutation: truncation of K264-P282
  Cloning method: Gibson Cloning
  Sequencing primers: 5′ n/a
Terms and licenses: Academic/Nonprofit Terms; Industry Terms: Not Available to Industry
How to cite: pCCG_nit9_K264-P282 was a gift from Robert Haensch (Addgene plasmid # 228425 ; http://n2t.net/addgene:228425 ; RRID:Addgene_228425)
