[The description below was written by a language model from this plasmid's Addgene catalogue record and pLannotate feature annotations shown in this document.]
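Description:
pCCG_nit9_K264-P282 is a 9,876-nt plasmid built on the pMF272 backbone for expressing a truncated form of the Neurospora crassa NIT-9 protein in N. crassa, with integration targeted to the his-3 locus. In E. coli it is maintained as a high-copy plasmid through a ColE1/pUC-type origin and selected with ampicillin via the bla (AmpR) gene and its native promoter. Small remnants of bom, rop and lacI, along with T7, T3 and SP6 phage promoters and scattered pBluescript polylinker fragments, are leftovers of the cloning vectors from which the backbone was assembled and are not described as having any role in the fungal application.

The insert, introduced by Gibson assembly, is the N. crassa nit-9 coding sequence lacking residues K264 through P282; the purpose line calls this a 20-amino-acid truncation, although the stated range spans 19 residues, a discrepancy the record does not resolve. The automated annotation does not label the insert, which presumably lies in the unannotated stretches between the polylinker fragments. The promoter driving expression is likewise not stated or annotated, though the "pCCG" in the name may allude to a ccg-type Neurospora promoter. The roughly 2-kb reverse-strand feature labelled as a fragment of yeast HIS4 is most likely a homology-based hit on the N. crassa his-3 sequence, the related histidine biosynthesis gene. This would provide the targeting homology for recombination at his-3, conventionally allowing selection for histidine prototrophy in a his-3 mutant recipient. No tags or reporters are recorded. The construct appears intended for testing the contribution of the deleted K264–P282 segment to NIT-9 function in vivo.
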