Features (pLannotate 1.2.2; 14 found; start..end, strand, type, name):
     80..131     -  misc_feature   bom (fragment): basis of mobility region from pBR322
    233..268     -  CDS            rop (fragment): Rop protein, which maintains plasmids at low copy number; rop
    363..467     +  promoter       AmpR promoter: bla
    468..1328    +  CDS            AmpR: β-lactamase; bla; confers resistance to ampicillin, carbenicillin, and related antibiotics
   1499..2087    +  rep_origin     ori: high-copy-number ColE1/pMB1/pBR322/pUC origin of replication
   2270..2323    +  CDS            lacI (fragment): lac repressor; lacI; The lac repressor binds to the lac operator to inhibit transcription in E. coli. This inhibition can be relieved by adding lactose or isopropyl-β-D-thiogalactopyranoside (IPTG).
   2345..2363    +  promoter       T7 promoter: promoter for bacteriophage T7 RNA polymerase
   4007..4025    +  promoter       T7 promoter: promoter for bacteriophage T7 RNA polymerase
   4034..4058    +  misc_feature   MCS (fragment): pBluescript multiple cloning site
   4979..4998    +  misc_feature   MCS (fragment): pBluescript multiple cloning site
   7135..7188    +  misc_feature   MCS (fragment): pBluescript multiple cloning site
   7200..7217    -  promoter       T3 promoter (fragment): promoter for bacteriophage T3 RNA polymerase
   7762..9825    -  CDS            HIS4 (fragment): HIS2_YEAST - Experimental evidence at protein level: Swiss-Prot protein existence level 1. From Saccharomyces cerevisiae (strain ATCC 204508 / S288c) (Baker's yeast).
   9875..17      -  promoter       SP6 promoter (across the origin): promoter for bacteriophage SP6 RNA polymerase
>Addgene plasmid #228425 | pCCG_nit9_K264-P282 | addgene full sequence | sequence record 460271 | Addgene NGS Result
TATAGTGTCACCTAAATCGTATGTGTATGATACATAAGGTTATGTATTAATTGTAGCCGCGTTCTAACGA
CAATATGTCCATATGGTGCACTCTCAGTACAATCTGCTCTGATGCCGCATAGTTAAGCCAGCCCCGACAC
CCGCCAACACCCGCTGACGCGCCCTGACGGGCTTGTCTGCTCCCGGCATCCGCTTACAGACAAGCTGTGA
CCGTCTCCGGGAGCTGCATGTGTCAGAGGTTTTCACCGTCATCACCGAAACGCGCGAGACGAAAGGGCCT
CGTGATACGCCTATTTTTATAGGTTAATGTCATGATAATAATGGTTTCTTAGACGTCAGGTGGCACTTTT
CGGGGAAATGTGCGCGGAACCCCTATTTGTTTATTTTTCTAAATACATTCAAATATGTATCCGCTCATGA
GACAATAACCCTGATAAATGCTTCAATAATATTGAAAAAGGAAGAGTATGAGTATTCAACATTTCCGTGT
CGCCCTTATTCCCTTTTTTGCGGCATTTTGCCTTCCTGTTTTTGCTCACCCAGAAACGCTGGTGAAAGTA
AAAGATGCTGAAGATCAGTTGGGTGCACGAGTGGGTTACATCGAACTGGATCTCAACAGCGGTAAGATCC
TTGAGAGTTTTCGCCCCGAAGAACGTTTTCCAATGATGAGCACTTTTAAAGTTCTGCTATGTGGCGCGGT
ATTATCCCGTATTGACGCCGGGCAAGAGCAACTCGGTCGCCGCATACACTATTCTCAGAATGACTTGGTT
GAGTACTCACCAGTCACAGAAAAGCATCTTACGGATGGCATGACAGTAAGAGAATTATGCAGTGCTGCCA
TAACCATGAGTGATAACACTGCGGCCAACTTACTTCTGACAACGATCGGAGGACCGAAGGAGCTAACCGC
TTTTTTGCACAACATGGGGGATCATGTAACTCGCCTTGATCGTTGGGAACCGGAGCTGAATGAAGCCATA
CCAAACGACGAGCGTGACACCACGATGCCTGTAGCAATGGCAACAACGTTGCGCAAACTATTAACTGGCG
AACTACTTACTCTAGCTTCCCGGCAACAATTAATAGACTGGATGGAGGCGGATAAAGTTGCAGGACCACT
TCTGCGCTCGGCCCTTCCGGCTGGCTGGTTTATTGCTGATAAATCTGGAGCCGGTGAGCGTGGGTCTCGC
GGTATCATTGCAGCACTGGGGCCAGATGGTAAGCCCTCCCGTATCGTAGTTATCTACACGACGGGGAGTC
AGGCAACTATGGATGAACGAAATAGACAGATCGCTGAGATAGGTGCCTCACTGATTAAGCATTGGTAACT
GTCAGACCAAGTTTACTCATATATACTTTAGATTGATTTAAAACTTCATTTTTAATTTAAAAGGATCTAG
GTGAAGATCCTTTTTGATAATCTCATGACCAAAATCCCTTAACGTGAGTTTTCGTTCCACTGAGCGTCAG
ACCCCGTAGAAAAGATCAAAGGATCTTCTTGAGATCCTTTTTTTCTGCGCGTAATCTGCTGCTTGCAAAC
AAAAAAACCACCGCTACCAGCGGTGGTTTGTTTGCCGGATCAAGAGCTACCAACTCTTTTTCCGAAGGTA
ACTGGCTTCAGCAGAGCGCAGATACCAAATACTGTTCTTCTAGTGTAGCCGTAGTTAGGCCACCACTTCA
AGAACTCTGTAGCACCGCCTACATACCTCGCTCTGCTAATCCTGTTACCAGTGGCTGCTGCCAGTGGCGA
TAAGTCGTGTCTTACCGGGTTGGACTCAAGACGATAGTTACCGGATAAGGCGCAGCGGTCGGGCTGAACG
GGGGGTTCGTGCACACAGCCCAGCTTGGAGCGAACGACCTACACCGAACTGAGATACCTACAGCGTGAGC
TATGAGAAAGCGCCACGCTTCCCGAAGGGAGAAAGGCGGACAGGTATCCGGTAAGCGGCAGGGTCGGAAC
AGGAGAGCGCACGAGGGAGCTTCCAGGGGGAAACGCCTGGTATCTTTATAGTCCTGTCGGGTTTCGCCAC
CTCTGACTTGAGCGTCGATTTTTGTGATGCTCGTCAGGGGGGCGGAGCCTATGGAAAAACGCCAGCAACG
CGGCCTTTTTACGGTTCCTGGCCTTTTGCTGGCCTTTTGCTCACATGTTCTTTCCTGCGTTATCCCCTGA
TTCTGTGGATAACCGTATTACCGCCTTTGAGTGAGCTGATACCGCTCGCCGCAGCCGAACGACCGAGCGC
AGCGAGTCAGTGAGCGAGGAAGCGGAAGAGCGCCCAATACGCAAACCGCCTCTCCCCGCGCGTTGGCCGA
TTCATTAATGCAGGTTAACCTGGCTTATCGAAATTAATACGACTCACTATAGGGAGACCGGCAGATCCAA
TGCGGATGGATTCGCTCACTCGGTGCCGCGGCGGTGCGAAGTTCCTGCCGTGGATTGGGGGATTGCACAG
ACGGTGGAGTGCTTGCTACAGCTAGGTACCCAGTTGCACACCAAACGGTGCCCCTGTGCCCCTGCGTCTA
GGTGTGTCCTGTGAGCAACTGCGCCCGCGCGCGGCACCGGGAAGCTGCGGGAACCTCAATGGATGATTGG
CGCCAGATCCCCGGCATCACCTCAGCACATGGGCAGCCCGAGAAGGAATCGAGGGTAGAAGATATTCCAG
GGTTTCCGCTAGCACAACTTCCAAGCGCCTCTACCGCTACTCCACACACCCACGCTGAATGGCACAACCA
CTGAGGCCTAGCGGTCCCAGCTCCCCGTAACCACGCAGCCCCAGCGACCGAGGTCATCATGACACTATGA
CGACAATCTGGCGGGAGACTTGGGAAAATCGATGACGGGCACCTACCTTGGGAACAATAGAGCAAGTCCA
GTCAACGCCCTAGGGAAGGGGGAAAAAAAAAAAAGAGCCCATTCTCACAAGGAGCAACACTGTGCTGCTA
TCATAGTACACTACAAGCAAAGTCGGGATGTTGCTAGAATCCGTCGGCTACGTCGGTAGATACCTCCCAT
AGGCAGTAAGTCTAGGTATCCAATTTATAGTTCCGCGTATTTCTTCGTCGAACGGGGCACAGCAAAGCCT
AACAGCCGCAGTGCCTCGCAACCAACACCAAGCAGTAATCTCATCCATCCATACAGATCCTCCCACAATA
TCTTTACATGCGCACTTGCGCTGTGTTAGCAGTTTAGGTTCCACTACCAAGGCTGACACGAGCAGCACTG
ACAGCAAACTGCTGCTTGGGGCCAAGAAATTGGCAGTTTGCTGAGCACCTACATATCAGTACACATCAAC
CCTGGTTTAATTGTTAGCCTGGTACTGTTAACCGTCATGAACGAGGACGTGGAGGAAGAACCACGCTAAC
AATTGAACCAGGGTTGATGTATACCTCTCTTACCATATTTGCTTGCTTCCACGTCCCTATCCTCAAGCGA
TTTTGTTCTTGACTTTTTGTATTTCAACGCAAAGGCCATTCAGGTTTCTCATGTTCAACCCTTTGGATGG
CGATGCCGTTCGTCCCAGGACCTCGTGACCTTTGAAAGACGAGAAATATATCCCAAAGCAACTTCTGCTT
ATGGACAAGCAACTGCATGGCGGCCCACAACTCATATCTCGCGTAATCATCCAAACGCTAGGCCCGAGTA
CTCTACTGTTCTCGAGACACCTACCATAATATGTACCCAATCAGACATGACAACAGTCAACCAAACATAC
CCTGATCCGGCCAAACCCTGACATCCCTAGATGATGGTTAGGCACACAAATGGAAAACGGGACTCGTTGG
TTAGGTGGGAACGCTTGTATTGCAGCCAGCCAACCGACTCTCCTCGTCCCTCTCGAGTCCCGTTATTGCC
GTTTGACCCAGCCGCCCAGCCGCCAAACAGCTGAGGGAGCCAATGGTCTAATACACCGTCCAACGGCCCC
AGTGATGTTTCAAACTTGATTGACAGCGAACGAAACCCCTGAAACCCGTTATAGATATGTATAGATTTGA
CGGGGTAGCTTGGCCCTAATACGACTCACTATAGGGCGAATTGGAGCTCCACCGCGGTGGCGGCCGCTAG
AAGGAGCAGTCCATCTGCGTGAATCACGAGAGAATCAGCTACTTTGAATCGATGGATGCAGCTACCAGAA
GTCACTCAGTTCGTTCAAAGCCACATCACTGGGCACTTCCATTGGGACAGGCATTGATCGGACGAGACCG
ACTTCTGGCCGCTTTCAACAGCCACATTATATCCATGTCACGGCTACGCGCGGCCTTCGGTAACAGAAAA
GCACACAGACAGCGATTGTGACATGGATTCGGGCAAAGCATTGGTGGTCGCACCAGGTCATCCTGAGTGT
GCAGTGGCTGCTATTCAGATTTCATCTAACTGCGGGAGAGGGGTTCAAAGGGGCGTGACGTCACAGACAA
CGGGTGAAGGACGAAGATTGCCTCACTTCTTTGCTAGCAATTTGCCTGCAAAGAAGGCGCACATGTCAAG
CAAACAACTGGGAAACCACTATTGAATACCCACAATGCAAAGCTCGGAAGGTACGTCTTGATTGCAGTGT
GTCGAGTGTCAAAAAAGAAGCAAGTGTTCATGCAAGCCAAAATTGGCACCTCCTCCACTTCTCCGAGTGC
CCCACCCGAACCTCCAGGCGAGATGGCCGGAACATACCATCCGCGTTGGGATTATGACGTATCTCCTTCT
TCTTCACATGATTCCATCCCGTTGTTGCTTGTTTGCGAGCTGTGACGGGAGATCGTAGATGCCACTTAGG
GCCAGGCAGGCAGTGCAGGCAGCCAGGAACACAAGCTTCCAACTTGGTCATCTCGATTGCCGATTAAGGG
AACCAAATGCCTATATAAGACTGTCCTCCCACCTCCCCAATACCATTCTTTTCTTCTTCCATCATCAGCC
AACAAAGCAATCACATCTTCACTACTTCAAATCAACACAACACTCAAACCACTTTCACAACCCCTCACAT
CAACCAAATCTAGAACTAGTGGATCCCCGGGTTAATTAACATGTCCTCAAGTACTACTCCAGCAGCGCTC
AAAGCAGCCATCCTTATCGTTTCAACGACAGCAGCTCAAGACCCCGCAACGGACTCGGCCGACGTCACTC
TCCGCCAGGTCTTCGATGAACAACAAGCCCAATGGGAGGTCCATGAATCCAAAATCGTTCCCGACGATGT
CGTGCAAATCCAGAAGCAAATCATCCACTGGACAAACCAAGCCACCGCCGCAAGTGGCGACAACAACAAC
AACAACAACACCAACACCATCAACCTCATCGTAACCACAGGCGGCACCGGCTTCGCCGTGTCCGACCAAA
CCACCGAAGCCGTCTCGGCTCTCCTACACAAGAATGCTCCTGGCCTGGTCCACGGCATGCTGGCGGCTTC
GCTGCAAGTGACCCCCTTTGCCATGATGTCACGACCTGTGGCTGGCGTCAGGAACGGCACCGTTATCGTT
GCGCTGCCTGGGTCCCCCAAGGGCGCGAAGGAGAATCTGCAAGCAGTGATCAAAATGCTGCCCCACGCTT
GCATGCAGGCTGCTGGTGCTAACTCTAGAGCTTTACATAAGGGGGGAGTGAAGAAATTGGAGCAGGAGGC
GGGAGTAGAAGGAGGTGGTGGACGTGGACATGGTCACGGACATGGACACGGACATGGACACAAGCATCAC
GACCATGGCGAGCACCGAGGAGGAGGAGGGGGAGGCTGTGGCGCCCATGGGCATGGCCATAACCACGGTC
ACGGCCCAGGCCACGGCCACGCCGGTCTAGTCCGACACACCATCCCCTCTGAAAACCCCATGCTCTCTGT
CTCCGAAGCGCTCTCCCAAATAGCGCAACACACGCCGATGCCGCAAATCGTCACCTCCAAAGTCGATAGC
TCGCTCATCGGCGCCGTTCTGGCGCAGGACGTTTCGGCGCGCGAAAATGTGCCCGCTTTTCGCGCTAGCA
TCGTCGACGGCTACGCCGTAGTCGTGCCCCAAGACGGGAACATGCGCGGCGTGTTCCCCGTCGTGTCGGT
TTCGCATGCCGCTCCTGGAGATGGGGAAAAAATGCCGACGCTCAAAGAGGGCGAGATTGCCCGGATCACC
ACGGGTGCACCCCTGCCTCCGGGTGCGACATCGGTTATTATGGTGGAGGATACGGTGTTGGTGTCGACGA
CGTCATCCAAGACGGAGGATGCGGAGGATGGAAAGGGAGTGGAGGAGGAGAAGGAGGTGGAGATTTTAGC
AGCTGATAAAGTTCGCGAAGGCGAAAATGTTAGGGAGGTGGGAAGTGATATCAAGCAGGGGCAACTGATT
CTAGGCAAGGGAGATCAGGTGTCTGCTGTGGGGGGTGAGATTGGTCTGTTGGCCGCCGTGGGTGTGGGTG
AGGTGCAGGTGTACCGACGTCCTGTTGTTGGCGTTCTATCTACGGGTGATGAGATTGTGGACCATGATCG
CCCGGGAGACTTGCGGCTGGGCGAGGTGCGCGATACGAACCGGCCAACTCTCATTTCGGCGGCGAGAGAT
TGGGGGTATGAGGTGATTGATCTTGGAGTGGCGCGGGACAAGGCCGGGACTTTGGAGGAGACGCTGCGGC
AGGCATTGAGGCAGGTTGACGTGGTGATCACGACCGGCGGAGTGTCCATGGGTGAGCTGGATCTCCTCAA
GCCGACGATAGAGCGTTCGCTGGGCGGAACAATTCGCTTTGGTCGGGTGGCAATGAAGCCCGGCAAGCCT
ACCACGTTTGCTACCGTTCCGGTAAAGGATAACGACGGAGAGAGAGTTTCCAAGGTAATCTTCTCGCTAC
CAGGTAACCCGGCATCGGCTTTGGTTACGTTTCACTTGTTTGTACTGCCGTCTCTGCACCAAATGTCGGG
CGTCTCACCACCTGGCTTGCCAAAGGTGCCTGTGACACTGGGCCATGATTTCTCCCTCGATAGATCTAGA
CCCGAGTACCACCGGGCCATTGTCTCCGTTAGCAGGGACGGAGTGCTCACCGCGGTCAGCACAGGAGGAC
AGAGAAGCTCGCGGGTAGGAAGTATGAAGGGGGCCAACGCGCTTCTCTGCATGCCTTGCGGACCAGAGCC
GTTGCGCAAGGGTGCCAAGGTGGAAGCGTTGCTTATGGGCGGTTTACGCAGCGATGTGATTTAAGAATTC
GATATCAAGCTTATCGATACCGTCGACCTCGAGGGGGGGCCCGGTACCAGCTTTTGTTCCCTTTAGTGAG
GGTTAATAGGGCGTGCACGGCTATGGGGTCTGAATGCTAAAAGACACCATTTCCCACACTCCCTCTGATT
TTTTTTATGGTTTTTTTTTATCTTCATTTTTCGCCGTCTTTTATTCGGTTGTTTGGGAGGTTCACATGCA
ACGTGCAAGACTGCAAGTATATTGAGATGGGCGCTTCATGCAATGCAGCATCACTGCAGCGACATTGTGA
CATCCACGTTTCGATCGTCTGTGCTTCCCCGTTCATGTACGCATGATCTGAAAAAAAAAAAAAAAAAAAA
AAAAGTTGATGTAATAATGAAAATAAACACCCAGGGACGAGCACCCCTTCTGGAATAGGGAGAAAAACTA
AAGGGACGTTTGGGTCTCTACACTTACCAACAGATTCATGTACTGATCTTCAGCCTGTACAGAACAGTAC
AATGTCCAAAACTCGTTATCATTACTCTATGTGCCCAAAATGACCCAGATATACATCAACCCACTACATC
CTTTTGTTCTTGTTTTTTTTTTTTTTTTTGCTACTTCGAAAAGAATTTCCGTTTAGTTGCTCTTGCTCAT
GTGCTCAAGACGGATGCTGACCGCCCTTCTGTGAGCCTCGAGCTCCTCAACCTTAGCCAACTGCATGACA
GCCTGGCCGACGTTTTTGAGACCCTCGGCAGTCAAGTTGGAGCTGGTAATGTGCTTGACGAACGAGGCGA
GATTGACGCCAGAGTACTGCTTGGCAAAGCCATAGGTAGCTATGTGTCTTGACGTTAGCAGAAGAATCTG
TGAAGCGGGGCTATTTATGATATGTAACTTACGCAGCGAGTGGTTAACACCAGCAGAGTAATCGCCAACG
GACTCAGGAGTCCAGGCGCCAATGAAGACACTACCGGCGTTCATGACAAGATCGACAGCCTTCTCGGCCT
CCTTGATCTGGAGGATCAAGTGCTCAGGAGCGTACTTGTTGCTGAGCTCCATGGCCTCCTCGACGGTCTT
GACCTGCACGGTGATCGAGTGGGCGATGGAGCCACGGACAATCTGGACGCGAGGAAGCTCCGTAGCCTGA
CGGTGAACCTCGTCCTCAATAGCCTGAAGATGCTCCTCGTCGAGGTCAATAGCGATCAGGATGACCTGAC
TGTCAACGCCGTGCTCAGCCTGGGACAGGAGATCCGAGGCAACGAACGCGGGGTTGGCGTCCTTGTCAGC
GATGACCAGCACCTCGGACGGGCCAGCGGGCATGTCAATACCAACGGCAGCGTTGGTGTCGTTGCTGACG
AACATCTTGGCAGCAGTGACGAACTGGTTACCGGGGCCGAGAATCTTGTCGACCTTGGTGATGCTCTCGG
TGCCGTAGGCCATGGCAGCTACGGCCTGGGCACCGCCGGCAAGCACGATGGACTCGGCGCCAACCTTGTG
AGCGACGTAGACAATCTCGGGAGTGATGGTTCCGTCGGCGCGGGGAGGAGAGGCGAACACAATCTTGTTG
CAGCCGGCGACCATGGCGGGAACACCCAGCATAAGGGCAGTGCTGGGGAGAACGGCGGTACCGCCGGGGA
TGTAGCAGCCGACGGCCTCGATGGGACGAGAGAAACGGCTGCAGACAACACCGGGCATGGTCTCGACCTG
GAGGGGCTTCTCCTCCTTCTGGGCGGCGTGGAACTTGCGGATGTTCTCGAAGGACACGTCGATGGCAGCA
ATGGTCTCCTCAGGGAGCTGCATAAGCTCCTTGGGGAAGGGCGCCTTCAGGACGGGGCTAGTAAGAGAGG
TAGCCTTCTCGAACTTGTGAGTGTACGACAGAACAGCCTTGTCGCCGTTCTTGCGGACGTCCTCGATGAT
GGGGACAATGATCTTGTAGATGGCATCGGACGACTTTTGCGCAGGACGCTTGAGAGCAGCATCGAGCTCC
TCGGTAGAGACCTTGGAGGCGTCGAAACGTCTCATGGTGATCTTCTCAGGGGTGGTCTCCTGGGCGGCCT
CCTTGGTGACAGGGGCCGAAGTGGCAGCGAGAGCGGACGCCGCAGGCTTGATGCCCTCCTTCTCAGCCCA
CTTACCCTTAGCATCTCCAGTCCTGCGCTTGACCTTCCAGCTCTTGGCGTCAAGGCTCCTTTCGATATCG
GCAAGAGTAACGCCGGCAGCAACGGCCCTGGTAAGAGCAAAGTAGAAGAGATCGGCAGCCTCAAAGGCGA
TTTCCTGGGGGGTCTGAGCGGTGCAGAGCTCCTCAGCCTCCTCCATGATCTTGGCCCGGACTAGCTTCTC
ATCGGAGAAGAGACGGGCAGTGTAGGAGCCCTCGGGGGCAGACTGTTTCCTCGAAATCAAAGTCTGCTCG
AGCTTGGGAAGGCCTTTGAGCTGACCAAAGCAGCCGGACTGATCGAGGTGGCAGAAACGACCCTTCTGCT
TCACGACAAACTTGAGAGCATCGTTATCGCAGTCAAGCGAGATGCGGACGAGCTCCTGAGTGTCTCCGGA
AGTAGCACCCTTGTACCAGAGACCGCGCTTCCGGCTCTGATAGACACCAGTCTGTGTCCTGAGGGCCTCG
TTCACACTCTCGGCACTGCTGTAGACCAGACCCAGAGCAGTGTCGTGCTCATCAACGACAACGGTGGGGA
GAAGACCATCGGGACGGTCAGACTTCCAGACGCTCGAGAGGATGGTGGAGATGGCAAGCTTCAGCTGCTC
GAGTTC
